Addgene plasmid #66824: pDD283
Purpose: YPET^SEC^3xFlag vector with ccdB markers for cloning homology arms
Depositing lab: Bob Goldstein. Depositing organization: University of North Carolina at Chapel Hill. Publication: Streamlined Genome Engineering with a Self-Excising Drug Selection Cassette. Dickinson DJ, Pani AM, Heppert JK, Higgins CD, Goldstein B. Genetics. 2015 Jun 3. pii: genetics.115.178335. 10.1534/genetics.115.178335 PubMed 26044593.
Backbone
  Vector backbone: pUC19 (modified)
  Backbone size w/o insert (bp): 2600
  Total vector size (bp): 10500
  Modifications to backbone: Addition of ccdB markers to facilitate homology arm cloning
  Vector type: Worm Expression, Cre/Lox, CRISPR
  Selectable markers: Hygromycin
Growth in bacteria
  Bacterial resistance: Ampicillin, 100 μg/mL
  Growth temperature: 30°C
  Growth strain: NEB Turbo
  Copy number: High Copy
Gene/Insert
  Gene/Insert name: YPET-C1^SEC^3xFlag
  Species: C. elegans (nematode), Synthetic
  Insert size (bp): 6600
  Tag / fusion protein: C. elegans codon-optimized YPET; 3xFlag
  Cloning method: Gibson Cloning
  Sequencing primers: 5′ M13 Forward (tgtaaaacgacggccagt); 3′ M13 Reverse (caggaaacagctatgaccatg)
Terms and licenses: Academic/Nonprofit Terms; Industry Terms: Not Available to Industry
Depositor comments: IMPORTANT NOTE: The repeat regions in this plasmid make it susceptible to recombination. The depositing lab grows the plasmid at 30°C. You may also want to prep and digest multiple single colonies to verify that you have a clone that has not recombined.
How to cite: pDD283 was a gift from Bob Goldstein (Addgene plasmid # 66824 ; http://n2t.net/addgene:66824 ; RRID:Addgene_66824)
