[The description below was written by a language model from this plasmid's Addgene catalogue record and pLannotate feature annotations shown in this document.]
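Description:
pDD283 is a roughly 10.5 kb repair-template parent vector for CRISPR/Cas9-triggered homologous recombination in C. elegans, built on a modified pUC19 backbone. It is maintained in E. coli through the high-copy ColE1/pUC origin and β-lactamase (ampicillin resistance). Two ccdB toxin cassettes, each accompanied by a ccdA fragment, flank the central insert. They act as negative-selection placeholders: when gene-specific 5′ and 3′ homology arms replace them by Gibson assembly, only correctly assembled clones should survive in standard ccdB-sensitive strains. The depositor notes that repeated regions make the plasmid prone to recombination.

The payload, YPET^SEC^3xFlag, is a C. elegans codon-optimized YPET fluorescent protein followed by a self-excising cassette (SEC) and a 3xFlag epitope. The automated annotation labels the YPET coding region as an intron-containing mEGFP fragment, presumably because of sequence similarity, and detects only part of the Flag repeats. The SEC is bounded by two loxP sites and carries three functional units. The first is a hygromycin resistance gene for drug selection of knock-in worms. The second is sqt-1 collagen sequence, which in this system serves as a visible morphological marker. The third is a Cre recombinase coding sequence with a tbb-2 terminator, adjacent to hsp-16.1 sequence consistent with heat-shock-inducible control. After integrants are selected, induced Cre recombines the loxP sites and removes the entire cassette, including Cre itself. This should leave a single loxP between YPET and 3xFlag, so that the target gene is tagged with a YPET–3xFlag fusion. The promoters driving the hygromycin and sqt-1 genes are not annotated in the feature table.
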