Features (pLannotate 1.2.2; 27 found; start..end, strand, type, name):
     55..76      +  protein_bind   CAP binding site: CAP binding activates transcription in the presence of cAMP. E. coli catabolite activator protein
     91..121     +  promoter       lac promoter: promoter for the E. coli lac operon
    129..145     +  protein_bind   lac operator: The lac repressor binds to the lac operator to inhibit transcription in E. coli. This inhibition can be relieved by adding lactose or isopropyl-β-D-thiogalactopyranoside (IPTG). lac repressor encoded by lacI
    279..437     +  CDS            ccdA (fragment): CCDA_ECO57 - Also known as H, letA. Experimental evidence at protein level: Swiss-Prot protein existence level 1. Antitoxin component of a type II toxin-antitoxin (TA) system which inhibits the post-segregational killing (PSK) of plasmid-free cells, also referred to as a plasmid addiction system. Binds to and blocks the activity of CcdB; will also remove bound CcdB protein from the CcdB-GyrA complex by forming a CcdA-CcdB complex, a process termed rejuvenation. Functions as a transcriptional corepressor for the ccdAB operon, repression also requires CcdB (By similarity). From Escherichia coli
    442..747     +  CDS            ccdB: CcdB, a bacterial toxin that poisons DNA gyrase; ccdB; Plasmids containing the ccdB gene cannot be propagated in standard E. coli strains.
    795..818     -  CDS            FLAG: FLAG® epitope tag, followed by an enterokinase cleavage site
    822..842     -  CDS            FLAG (fragment): FLAG® epitope tag, followed by an enterokinase cleavage site
    891..924     -  protein_bind   loxP: Cre-mediated recombination occurs in the 8-bp core sequence (GCATACAT). Cre recombinase
   1278..1298    +  protein_bind   attB2: mutant version of attB; core recombination site for the Gateway® BP reaction BP Clonase™
   1302..2327    -  CDS            HygR: aminoglycoside phosphotransferase from E. coli; aph(4)-Ia; confers resistance to hygromycin
   2333..2353    -  protein_bind   attB1: mutant version of attB; core recombination site for the Gateway® BP reaction BP Clonase™
   2734..2784    -  CDS            hsp-16.1 (fragment): HSP11_CAEEL - Also known as hsp16-1b. Experimental evidence at transcript level: Swiss-Prot protein existence level 2. From Caenorhabditis elegans.
   3133..4263    +  CDS            cre: RECR_BPP1 - Experimental evidence at protein level: Swiss-Prot protein existence level 1. Catalyzes site-specific recombination between two 34-base- pair LOXP sites. Its role is to maintain the phage genome as a monomeric unit-copy plasmid in the lysogenic state. From Escherichia phage P1 (Bacteriophage P1).
   4272..4595    +  terminator     tbb-2 terminator: tbb-2; transcription terminator for the C. elegans tubulin beta-2 gene
   4639..5478    -  CDS            sqt-1 (fragment): SQT1_CAEEL - Also known as rol-5. Protein inferred from homology: Swiss-Prot protein existence level 3. Nematode cuticles are composed largely of collagen-like proteins. The cuticle functions both as an exoskeleton and as a barrier to protect the worm from its environment. This is a collagen critical for organismal morphogenesis. Mutations in sqt-1 can lengthen, shorten, or helically twist the entire animal. From Caenorhabditis elegans.
   5511..5657    -  CDS            sqt-1 (fragment): SQT1_CAEEL - Also known as rol-5. Protein inferred from homology: Swiss-Prot protein existence level 3. Nematode cuticles are composed largely of collagen-like proteins. The cuticle functions both as an exoskeleton and as a barrier to protect the worm from its environment. This is a collagen critical for organismal morphogenesis. Mutations in sqt-1 can lengthen, shorten, or helically twist the entire animal. From Caenorhabditis elegans.
   6451..6484    -  protein_bind   loxP: Cre-mediated recombination occurs in the 8-bp core sequence (GCATACAT). Cre recombinase
   6523..7350    -  CDS            mEGFP (fragment): monomeric enhanced GFP, optimized with synthetic introns for expression in C. elegans
   7461..7766    -  CDS            ccdB: CcdB, a bacterial toxin that poisons DNA gyrase; ccdB; Plasmids containing the ccdB gene cannot be propagated in standard E. coli strains.
   7771..7929    -  CDS            ccdA (fragment): CCDA_ECO57 - Also known as H, letA. Experimental evidence at protein level: Swiss-Prot protein existence level 1. Antitoxin component of a type II toxin-antitoxin (TA) system which inhibits the post-segregational killing (PSK) of plasmid-free cells, also referred to as a plasmid addiction system. Binds to and blocks the activity of CcdB; will also remove bound CcdB protein from the CcdB-GyrA complex by forming a CcdA-CcdB complex, a process termed rejuvenation. Functions as a transcriptional corepressor for the ccdAB operon, repression also requires CcdB (By similarity). From Escherichia coli
   8032..8185    +  CDS            lacZα (fragment): LacZα fragment of β-galactosidase; lacZ fragment
   8191..8290    -  misc_feature   bom (fragment): basis of mobility region from pBR322
   8392..8427    -  CDS            rop (fragment): Rop protein, which maintains plasmids at low copy number; rop
   8522..8626    +  promoter       AmpR promoter: bla
   8627..9487    +  CDS            AmpR: β-lactamase; bla; confers resistance to ampicillin, carbenicillin, and related antibiotics
   9658..10246   +  rep_origin     ori: high-copy-number ColE1/pMB1/pBR322/pUC origin of replication
  10429..42      +  CDS            lacI (fragment) (across the origin): lac repressor; lacI; The lac repressor binds to the lac operator to inhibit transcription in E. coli. This inhibition can be relieved by adding lactose or isopropyl-β-D-thiogalactopyranoside (IPTG).
>Addgene plasmid #66824 | pDD283 | addgene full sequence | sequence record 128137 | Addgene NGS result
CAGCTGGCACGACAGGTTTCCCGACTGGAAAGCGGGCAGTGAGCGCAACGCAATTAATGTGAGTTAGCTC
ACTCATTAGGCACCCCAGGCTTTACACTTTATGCTTCCGGCTCGTATGTTGTGTGGAATTGTGAGCGGAT
AACAATTTCACACAGGAAACAGCTATGACCATGTTATCGATTTCCTAGGAACCCGAAGTATGTCAAAAAG
AGGTATGCTATGAAGCAGCGTATTACAGTGACAGTTGACAGCGACAGCTATCAGTTGCTCAAGGCATATA
TGATGTCAATATCTCCGGTTCGGTAAGCACAACCATGCAGAATGAAGCCCGTCGTCTGCGTGCCGAACGC
TGGAAAGCGGAAAATCAGGAAGGGATGGCTGAGGTCGCCCGGTTTATTGAAATGAACGGCTCTTTTGCCG
ACGAGAACAGGGGCTGGTGAAATGCAGTTTAAGGTTTACACCTATAAAAGAGAGAGCCGTTATCGTCTGT
TTGTGGATGTACAGAGTGATATTATTGACACGCCCGGGCGACGGATGGTGATCCCCCTGGCCAGTGCACG
TCTGCTGTCAGATAAAGTCCCCCGTGAACTTTACCCGGTGGTGCATATCGGGGATGAAAGCTGGCGCATG
ATGACCACCGATATGGCCAGTGTGCCGGTCTCCGTTATCGGGGAAGAAGTGGCTGATCTCAGCCACCGCG
AAAATGACATCAAAAACGCCATTAACCTGATGTTCTGGGGAATATAAATGTCAGGCTCCCTTATACACAG
CCAGTCTGCAGGTCGAACTAGTCTCTTGTCATCGTCATCCTTGTAATCACGCTTGTCGTCGTCGTCCTTG
TAGTCACGCTTATCGTCATCGTCTTTATAATCAGATCCGGCTCCCTGAAAATAACTTCGTATAATGTATG
CTATACGAAGTTATTAAAAATTGCGGTCATAAACTGAAACGTAACATATGATAAGGTATTTTGTGTGCGG
TTTTTTCTATGATGTTTCAAAAAAATTTATCAGAAGTAAAAAACATAAGAAGTGTACACAGAACATTGTG
TAGATTTTGGGATAGAATTATTATTAATGGGGGGAGGGAGCACAATTTTTTTCGACTTTTTATTACGAAT
TAATTCTATTTTTGAATCTACACAATTTCATTGTTAGAGGTGACTTAAAAGAAGCTAAAAAACAAAGAAA
TTAAGAGAAGTTTTTTGATAATAACAAAAATAGGGGGTGGGAGCACAGGGAGAAAGAGCATGTAGGGATG
TTGAAGAGTAATTGGACCCACTTTGTACAAGAAAGCTGGGTCTATTCCTTTGCCCTCGGACGAGTGCTGG
GGCGTCGGTTTCCACTATCGGCGAGTACTTCTACACAGCCATCGGTCCAGACGGCCGCGCTTCTGCGGGC
GATTTGTGTACGCCCGACAGTCCCGGCTCCGGATCGGACGATTGCGTCGCATCGACCCTGCGCCCAAGCT
GCATCATCGAAATTGCCGTCAACCAAGCTCTGATAGAGTTGGTCAAGACCAATGCGGAGCATATACGCCC
GGAGCCGCGGCGATCCTGCAAGCTCCGGATGCCTCCGCTCGAAGTAGCGCGTCTGCTGCTCCATACAAGC
CAACCACGGCCTCCAGAAGAAGATGTTGGCGACCTCGTATTGGGAATCCCCGAACATCGCCTCGCTCCAG
TCAATGACCGCTGTTATGCGGCCATTGTCCGTCAGGACATTGTTGGAGCCGAAATCCGCGTGCACGAGGT
GCCGGACTTCGGGGCAGTCCTCGGCCCAAAGCATCAGCTCATCGAGAGCCTGCGCGACGGACGCACTGAC
GGTGTCGTCCATCACAGTTTGCCAGTGATACACATGGGGATCAGCAATCGCGCATATGAAATCACGCCAT
GTAGTGTATTGACCGATTCCTTGCGGTCCGAATGGGCCGAACCCGCTCGTCTGGCTAAGATCGGCCGCAG
CGATCGCATCCATGGCCTCCGCGACCGGCTGCAGAACAGCGGGCAGTTCGGTTTCAGGCAGGTCTTGCAA
CGTGACACCCTGTGCACGGCGGGAGATGCAATAGGTCAGGCTCTCGCTGAATTCCCCAATGTCAAGCACT
TCCGGAATCGGGAGCGCGGCCGATGCAAAGTGCCGATAAACATAACGATCTTTGTAGAAACCATCGGCGC
AGCTATTTACCCGCAGGACATATCCACGCCCTCCTACATCGAAGCTGAAAGCACGAGATTCTTCGCCCTC
CGAGAGCTGCATCAGGTCGGAGACGCTGTCGAACTTTTCGATCAGAAACTTCTCGACAGACGTCGCGGTG
AGTTCAGGCTTTTTCATGGAGCCTGCTTTTTTGTACAAACTTGCGGCACCGCCTGACATATTACCTTAAA
ATTCAAAAATTAATTTCAGATCAGTCATAACCAAGAAAACAAAATAAACGTTAGGACAGAAAATTCAAAT
TAATTAAAAATTATGCTGAATAAGAAAATTACATGCAAAGCCTTATTTTCCTCATAGAAACAGTTGAATA
ACATATTTTTTAATTGAAAACATAGCAAAATTCGTGGTAAAATTTGTCAAAACCTTGGAAAAAATCGAAA
AAAGAACATTTCCCGATGCATTTTCCTATTTCTCGTTGCCGACAACGTATAAACGTTGAATACTCAGTCA
ACGAATTTGGCTGCTGGCTTGGACTCTCGCACGGAAGAGACGCGTGTGTAGATTTACGACGAAAGCAAAA
ATGATCACCAAAAACGGAACGTTGAGCTGGACGGAAATAGTGGTAAAGTGACATGATTATAGTTTGAAGA
TTTCTAATTTCACAATTAGAGCAAATGTTGTTCGGTATTTATTTTCAACGGTATTTATACTATTTTCCAC
CTTTTTCTAGAACATTCGAGCTGCTTGTTGCAAAAGGAGGGCGACTCACATTCGGTACATGGAAAAGTAG
TGTACACAATAAAGAGACCCAGATACATTTTCCGTCTGCGTCTCTTTGCACCCACCGGGAGTATTTTCAA
ACGAATGCATCTAGGACCTTCTAGAACATTCTGTAAGGCTGCAGAATGCGGGTATATAAGGAAAGCGGGC
TCAGAGGAAGCCAACACGCTTTGTTCTAGTGCATCTAAAAAACTTCGAAAATATGTCAAATCTTCTCACT
GTTCATCAAAATCTTCCAGCACTTCCAGTTGACGCGACAAGTGATGAAGTTCGCAAGAACCTCATGGATA
TGTTCCGTGACAGACAAGCCTTCTCCGAGCACACCTGGAAGATGCTTCTCTCAGTGTGCCGTTCTTGGGC
TGCCTGGTGCAAGCTTAACAACCGCAAGTGGTTCCCAGCCGAGCCAGAAGACGTTCGTGACTACTTGCTC
TACCTCCAAGCTCGTGGATTGGCGGTGAAGACGATCCAACAACATCTCGGACAGCTCAATATGCTCCATC
GCCGATCTGGACTTCCACGCCCATCAGATTCTAATGCCGTATCTCTCGTAATGAGACGTATCCGCAAGGA
AAATGTTGATGCTGGAGAGAGAGCCAAGCAAGCCCTCGCCTTCGAAAGGTAAGTTTAAATATTAATGTAT
TCAATCCTAAGACTTGACGAAATTTTCAGAACCGACTTCGATCAGGTCCGTTCTCTTATGGAAAATTCCG
ATCGTTGCCAGGACATCCGAAACCTCGCCTTCCTCGGAATTGCTTACAACACACTTCTCCGTATCGCCGA
AATTGCCCGCATTCGCGTCAAGGATATTAGTCGCACAGACGGAGGAAGAATGCTCATCCACATCGGACGT
ACAAAAACGCTGGTCTCGACTGCCGGAGTCGAAAAAGCGCTCTCCCTTGGAGTTACCAAGCTCGTTGAGC
GCTGGATTTCGGTTTCCGGAGTCGCCGATGATCCAAACAACTACCTGTTCTGTCGTGTTCGCAAGAACGG
AGTTGCTGCCCCGAGTGCAACATCACAACTCTCGACTCGAGCTCTTGAAGGTAAGTTTAAACAACATATT
AGCTAAGAATAAGCTGAAAATAAATTTTCAGGAATCTTCGAAGCTACCCACCGTCTCATCTACGGAGCCA
AGGATGATTCCGGACAACGTTACTTGGCTTGGTCTGGACATTCCGCCCGTGTCGGAGCTGCCCGTGACAT
GGCTCGCGCTGGAGTTTCCATCCCAGAGATTATGCAAGCCGGAGGTTGGACCAACGTCAACATTGTGATG
AACTATATTAGAAACTTGGATTCTGAAACTGGCGCCATGGTTCGTCTTCTCGAAGACGGTGATTAAGATA
AATGCAAAATCCTTTCAAGCATTCCCTTCTTCTCTATCACTCTTCTTTCTTTTTGTCAAAAAATTCTCTC
GCTAATTTATTTGCTTTTTTAATGTTATTATTTTATGACTTTTTATAGTCACTGAAAAGTTTGCATCTGA
GTGAAGTGAATGCTATCAAAATGTGATTCTGTCTGATGTACTTTCACAATCTCTCTTCAATTCCATTTTG
AAGTGCTTTAAACCCGAAAGGTTGAGAAAAATGCGAGCGCTCAAATATTTGTATTGTGTTCGTTGAGTGA
CCCAACAAAAAGAGGAAACTTTATTGTGCCGCCAAGAAAAAAGTCTCACTGAATCTCAAATATTTTATTA
GAAAACACCAACAATTTAGATATTTCTGTATCCACGGTTGGCGTTGACAGCCTCTGATGGTGGAGACTTG
TCTGGGCACTGGCAGTACTCGGCATCCTTTCCTGGTCTTCCGTCTGGTCCAGTCTCTCCCTGGGTTCCGT
CTGGTCCTTGACGTCCTTGCTTTCCAGATGGTCCTTCTGGTCCAACGGTTCCTGGCTCTCCTGGTGGTCC
GTGAAGACCGTTCTGTCCAGCTGGTCCTGTTGGTCCTTGATCTCCTCTTGGTCCCTTTGGTCCTGGTCTT
CCGATTGGATGCTCGGCGTCGCGTCCCTTCTCTCCTGGTGGTCCTGGCTCTCCGATCTTTCCGATTTGAC
CGGATGATCCTTGCTCTCCTGGATGTCCTGGTTGTCCATCTCTTCCTGGGTTTCCATTTTGTCCTCTTGG
TCCTGGAAGTCCACGTGGTCCTGGTCTTCCAAGAGCTCCTGGTGGTCCAACTGGTCCTTGTGGGCAAGTG
AAGCATCCGACAGACTCGCGTTGTGGAGCGATATCATCAGCTCCAACTCCTGGAACACCGTCAAGTCCTG
GAACTCCGTCGAGTCCTGGAACTCCTGGAACTCCCTTTGGTCCGGATGGTCCAGCTGGGCACTTGTTATC
AGCATTGCAGTTGCAGGTTGGTCCATTTCCATTGGCTCCATTTGGAGTCTTTGGCTGGTTGAAGACTGGT
GGAACTGCTGGTGGTTGACCTGGTGGAGCAGATGGGGATCCATCAGCATGTGGAGTTGGGGTAGCGTTGG
TCTCTTCATATTGACAACGGACACGCTTGCTAGATCTTCCGATGACAACTATGTCCTTCCACAATCCATT
GGTAGATTGCTAGAAAATTAAAAATTATTTAAAATTCAAAATATAATTTAACTCACTCTGAACACATTCA
TCTCGGTATCAAGCTTCTCTCTGAATCCATCAACCTCCGAGTAGATGGTTGACATGGTCATGAAGCATAC
CATAAGAGTGGCGACAGTGACCGAAGCCGTCACATAACACGCAAGTTTTACAGACATCTCTGAAATTATC
AAATTTAGGATTTCAAAATAATTCGGCCAAAGAAATGTAACTCACCTAGTCTTCGAGAAGCAGAGACTTG
TCGATTTCCTACCGGATTCGTCTCCTTTTATTAGGAAATCTTTCCGCAAGTTTTCAAGTTTTTTTTGTTT
TTTTTTTACATTACCGACGAGACAGTGTGCGAGACGCAGAGACGATAAAAGACTGGATAAGAACGGGAGA
TAAGGAGTACGGATGTAGGTGAGGAATGTGGCCGAAAGGACAGATGGGCTTTATTCGGGAAGATTGGTTG
GGAAATGAACCAGAGAAGAATGACTGAATAAAGTTGTTGAAACTTGGTGAGAATGGAAGATAGACAATCG
AGGGCAGCTAGTTTCCTTCCTCCTCTATATATTTTTATGTTTTCTTTTAAACCTTCCTCCATATTTCTGA
ATTGAATGTTGTTGCATATTGTGTGTCCTTATTTCATTTCCATCATCCTTTTGTGTGTTTCCCCCTTCCA
CCAATTCCCCCCACGTCCTAATGAAATGAAAGCGAGAAGATAAATAAACTTGCACATTGTGTTCAGATGA
GAGGAGCGGAATACGAATTGGGAGACGGAAAGAGAAAAAAAAATGTTTAGATTTGGATTGAATTAATTTT
TTAGAAAGCAAGAAAAAAAACACAAAGAGAATAAATAAATAATAGGAAAAAAAACAAATATTCAGTATTT
AAAATTTGAAAATTCAACGACGTTGGCGTCGATCATCCTTAGAGGTCCTCCTCGGAGATAAGCTTTTGCT
CTCCCTGAAAATAACTTCGTATAATGTATGCTATACGAAGTTATTTTAAACTTACCTTTCCGGATTGAAA
GTACAGATTCTCCTTGTAGAGCTCGTTCATTCCCTCGGTGATTCCGGCGGCGGTGAGGAACTCAAGGAGG
ACCATGTGGTCACGCTTCTCGTTTGGGTCCTTGAAGAGCTTGGATTGGTAGGAGAGGTAGTGGTTGTCTG
GGAGGAGGACTGGTCCGTCTCCGATTGGGGTGTTTTGTTGGTAGTGGTCGGCGAGTTGGACTCCTCCGTC
CTCGATGTTGTGACGGATCTGAAAATTTAAATCAGATTAGTTAGTTAGTAAAATCATGTTTAAACTTACC
TTGAAGTTGGCCTTGATTCCGTTCTTTTGCTTGTCGGCGGTGATGTAGACGTTGTGGGAGTTGTAGTTGT
ACTCAAGCTTGTGTCCGAGGATGTTTCCGTCCTCCTTGAAGTCGATTCCCTGAAAATTTAAATATGTATG
CTTAGTTAGTACCGAACTGTTTAAACTTACCTTGAGCTCGATACGGTTGACGAGGGTGTCTCCCTCGAAC
TTGACCTCGGCACGGGTCTTGTAGTTTCCGTCGTCCTGAAAATTTAAATAATCAGGGTTAGTTAGTATAT
ATATGTTTAAACTTACCTTGAAGAAGATGGTACGCTCTTGGACGTATCCCTCTGGCATGGCGGACTTGAA
GAAGTCGTGTTGCTTCATGTGGTCTGGGTAACGGGCGAAGCATTGGACTCCGTATCCGAGGGTGGTGACG
AGGGTTGGCCATGGGACTGGGAGCTTTCCGGTGGTGCAGAGGAGCTTGAGGGTGAGCTTTCCGTAGGTGG
CGTCTCCCTCTCCCTCTCCGGAGACGGAGAACTTGTGTCCGTTGACGTCTCCGTCGAGCTCGACGAGGAT
AGGTACAACTCCTGTAAATAACTCTTCTCCTTTTGACATCGATGCTCCTGAGGCTCCCGATGCTCCCTAG
GTCGACCTGCAGACTGGCTGTGTATAAGGGAGCCTGACATTTATATTCCCCAGAACATCAGGTTAATGGC
GTTTTTGATGTCATTTTCGCGGTGGCTGAGATCAGCCACTTCTTCCCCGATAACGGAGACCGGCACACTG
GCCATATCGGTGGTCATCATGCGCCAGCTTTCATCCCCGATATGCACCACCGGGTAAAGTTCACGGGGGA
CTTTATCTGACAGCAGACGTGCACTGGCCAGGGGGATCACCATCCGTCGCCCGGGCGTGTCAATAATATC
ACTCTGTACATCCACAAACAGACGATAACGGCTCTCTCTTTTATAGGTGTAAACCTTAAACTGCATTTCA
CCAGCCCCTGTTCTCGTCGGCAAAAGAGCCGTTCATTTCAATAAACCGGGCGACCTCAGCCATCCCTTCC
TGATTTTCCGCTTTCCAGCGTTCGGCACGCAGACGACGGGCTTCATTCTGCATGGTTGTGCTTACCGAAC
CGGAGATATTGACATCATATATGCCTTGAGCAACTGATAGCTGTCGCTGTCAACTGTCACTGTAATACGC
TGCTTCATAGCATACCTCTTTTTGACATACTTCGGGTAACTAGTGCCGGCGACTGGCCGTCGTTTTACAA
CGTCGTGACTGGGAAAACCCTGGCGTTACCCAACTTAATCGCCTTGCAGCACATCCCCCTTTCGCCAGCT
GGCGTAATAGCGAAGAGGCCCGCACCGATCGCCCTTCCCAACAGTTGCGCAGCCTGAATGGCGAATGGCG
CCTGATGCGGTATTTTCTCCTTACGCATCTGTGCGGTATTTCACACCGCATATGGTGCACTCTCAGTACA
ATCTGCTCTGATGCCGCATAGTTAAGCCAGCCCCGACACCCGCCAACACCCGCTGACGCGCCCTGACGGG
CTTGTCTGCTCCCGGCATCCGCTTACAGACAAGCTGTGACCGTCTCCGGGAGCTGCATGTGTCAGAGGTT
TTCACCGTCATCACCGAAACGCGCGAGACGAAAGGGCCTCGTGATACGCCTATTTTTATAGGTTAATGTC
ATGATAATAATGGTTTCTTAGACGTCAGGTGGCACTTTTCGGGGAAATGTGCGCGGAACCCCTATTTGTT
TATTTTTCTAAATACATTCAAATATGTATCCGCTCATGAGACAATAACCCTGATAAATGCTTCAATAATA
TTGAAAAAGGAAGAGTATGAGTATTCAACATTTCCGTGTCGCCCTTATTCCCTTTTTTGCGGCATTTTGC
CTTCCTGTTTTTGCTCACCCAGAAACGCTGGTGAAAGTAAAAGATGCTGAAGATCAGTTGGGTGCACGAG
TGGGTTACATCGAACTGGATCTCAACAGCGGTAAGATCCTTGAGAGTTTTCGCCCCGAAGAACGTTTTCC
AATGATGAGCACTTTTAAAGTTCTGCTATGTGGCGCGGTATTATCCCGTATTGACGCCGGGCAAGAGCAA
CTCGGTCGCCGCATACACTATTCTCAGAATGACTTGGTTGAGTACTCACCAGTCACAGAAAAGCATCTTA
CGGATGGCATGACAGTAAGAGAATTATGCAGTGCTGCCATAACCATGAGTGATAACACTGCGGCCAACTT
ACTTCTGACAACGATCGGAGGACCGAAGGAGCTAACCGCTTTTTTGCACAACATGGGGGATCATGTAACT
CGCCTTGATCGTTGGGAACCGGAGCTGAATGAAGCCATACCAAACGACGAGCGTGACACCACGATGCCTG
TAGCAATGGCAACAACGTTGCGCAAACTATTAACTGGCGAACTACTTACTCTAGCTTCCCGGCAACAATT
AATAGACTGGATGGAGGCGGATAAAGTTGCAGGACCACTTCTGCGCTCGGCCCTTCCGGCTGGCTGGTTT
ATTGCTGATAAATCTGGAGCCGGTGAGCGTGGGTCTCGCGGTATCATTGCAGCACTGGGGCCAGATGGTA
AGCCCTCCCGTATCGTAGTTATCTACACGACGGGGAGTCAGGCAACTATGGATGAACGAAATAGACAGAT
CGCTGAGATAGGTGCCTCACTGATTAAGCATTGGTAACTGTCAGACCAAGTTTACTCATATATACTTTAG
ATTGATTTAAAACTTCATTTTTAATTTAAAAGGATCTAGGTGAAGATCCTTTTTGATAATCTCATGACCA
AAATCCCTTAACGTGAGTTTTCGTTCCACTGAGCGTCAGACCCCGTAGAAAAGATCAAAGGATCTTCTTG
AGATCCTTTTTTTCTGCGCGTAATCTGCTGCTTGCAAACAAAAAAACCACCGCTACCAGCGGTGGTTTGT
TTGCCGGATCAAGAGCTACCAACTCTTTTTCCGAAGGTAACTGGCTTCAGCAGAGCGCAGATACCAAATA
CTGTTCTTCTAGTGTAGCCGTAGTTAGGCCACCACTTCAAGAACTCTGTAGCACCGCCTACATACCTCGC
TCTGCTAATCCTGTTACCAGTGGCTGCTGCCAGTGGCGATAAGTCGTGTCTTACCGGGTTGGACTCAAGA
CGATAGTTACCGGATAAGGCGCAGCGGTCGGGCTGAACGGGGGGTTCGTGCACACAGCCCAGCTTGGAGC
GAACGACCTACACCGAACTGAGATACCTACAGCGTGAGCTATGAGAAAGCGCCACGCTTCCCGAAGGGAG
AAAGGCGGACAGGTATCCGGTAAGCGGCAGGGTCGGAACAGGAGAGCGCACGAGGGAGCTTCCAGGGGGA
AACGCCTGGTATCTTTATAGTCCTGTCGGGTTTCGCCACCTCTGACTTGAGCGTCGATTTTTGTGATGCT
CGTCAGGGGGGCGGAGCCTATGGAAAAACGCCAGCAACGCGGCCTTTTTACGGTTCCTGGCCTTTTGCTG
GCCTTTTGCTCACATGTTCTTTCCTGCGTTATCCCCTGATTCTGTGGATAACCGTATTACCGCCTTTGAG
TGAGCTGATACCGCTCGCCGCAGCCGAACGACCGAGCGCAGCGAGTCAGTGAGCGAGGAAGCGGAAGAGC
GCCCAATACGCAAACCGCCTCTCCCCGCGCGTTGGCCGATTCATTAATG
