>Addgene plasmid #66824 | pDD283 | addgene partial sequence | sequence record 117420 | pDD-R 5'-CCTTGAAGTCGATTCCctga-3'
AATTTAAATAATCAGGGTTAGTTAGTATATATATGTTTAAACTTACCTTGAAGAAGATGGTACGCTCTTG
GACGTATCCCTCTGGCATGGCGGACTTGAAGAAGTCGTGTTGCTTCATGTGGTCTGGGTAACGGGCGAAG
CATTGGACTCCGTATCCGAGGGTGGTGACGAGGGTTGGCCATGGGACTGGGAGCTTTCCGGTGGTGCAGA
GGAGCTTGAGGGTGAGCTTTCCGTAGGTGGCGTCTCCCTCTCCCTCTCCGGAGACGGAGAACTTGTGTCC
GTTGACGTCTCCGTCGAGCTCGACGAGGATAGGTACAACTCCTGTAAATAACTCTTCTCCTTTTGACATC
GATGCTCCTGAGGCTCCCGATGCTCCCTAGGTCGACCTGCAGACTGGCTGTGTATAAGGGAGCCTGACAT
TTATATTCCCCAGAACATCAGGTTAATGGCGTTTTTGATGTCATTTTCGCGGTGGCTGAGATCAGCCACT
TCTTCCCCGATAACGGAGACCGGCACACTGGCCATATCGGTGGTCATCATGCGCCAGCTTTCATCCCCGA
TATGCACCACCGGGTAAAGTTCACGGGGGACTTTATCTGACAGCAGACGTGCACTGGCCAGGGGGATCAC
CATCCGTCGCCCGGGCGTGTCAATAATATCACTCTGTACATCCACAAACAGACGATAACGGCTCTCTCTT
TTATAGGTGTAAACCTTAAACTGCATTTCACCAGCCCCTGTTCTCGTCGGCAAAAGAGCCG
