>Addgene plasmid #66824 | pDD283 | addgene partial sequence | sequence record 117421 | Hygro-F 5'-gacggcaatttcgatgatg-3'
CAATCGTCCGATCCGGAGCCGGGACTGTCGGGCGTACACAAATCGCCCGCAGAAGCGCGGCCGTCTGGAC
CGATGGCTGTGTAGAAGTACTCGCCGATAGTGGAAACCGACGCCCCAGCACTCGTCCGAGGGCAAAGGAA
TAGACCCAGCTTTCTTGTACAAAGTGGGTCCAATTACTCTTCAACATCCCTACATGCTCTTTCTCCCTGT
GCTCCCACCCCCTATTTTTGTTATTATCAAAAAACTTCTCTTAATTTCTTTGTTTTTTAGCTTCTTTTAA
GTCACCTCTAACAATGAAATTGTGTAGATTCAAAAATAGAATTAATTCGTAATAAAAAGTCGAAAAAAAT
TGTGCTCCCTCCCCCCATTAATAATAATTCTATCCCAAAATCTACACAATGTTCTGTGTACACTTCTTAT
GTTTTTTACTTCTGATAAATTTTTTTGAAACATCATAGAAAAAACCGCACACAAAATACCTTATCATATG
TTACGTTTCAGTTTATGACCGCAATTTTTAATAACTTCGTATAGCATACATTATACGAAGTTATTTTCAG
GGAGCCGGATCTGATTATAAAGACGATGACGATAAGCGTGACTACAAGGACGACGACGACAAGCGTGATT
ACAAGGATGACGATGACAAGAGACTAGTTCGACCTGCAGACTGGCTGTGTATAAGGGAGCCTGACATTTA
TATTCCCCAGAACATCAGGTTAATGGCGTTTTTGATGTCATTTTCGCGGTGGCTGAGATCAGCCACTTCT
TCCCCGATAACGGAGACCGGCACACTGGCCATATCGGTGGTCATCATGCGCCAGCTTTCATCCCCGATAT
GCACCACCGGGTAAAGTTCAC
