>Addgene plasmid #66824 | pDD283 | addgene partial sequence | sequence record 130809 | M13-Rev 5'-CAGGAAACAGCTATGACC-3'
AGAGGTATGCTATGAAGCAGCGTATTACAGTGACAGTTGACAGCGACAGCTATCAGTTGCTCAAGGCATA
TATGATGTCAATATCTCCGGTTCGGTAAGCACAACCATGCAGAATGAAGCCCGTCGTCTGCGTGCCGAAC
GCTGGAAAGCGGAAAATCAGGAAGGGATGGCTGAGGTCGCCCGGTTTATTGAAATGAACGGCTCTTTTGC
CGACGAGAACAGGGGCTGGTGAAATGCAGTTTAAGGTTTACACCTATAAAAGAGAGAGCCGTTATCGTCT
GTTTGTGGATGTACAGAGTGATATTATTGACACGCCCGGGCGACGGATGGTGATCCCCCTGGCCAGTGCA
CGTCTGCTGTCAGATAAAGTCCCCCGTGAACTTTACCCGGTGGTGCATATCGGGGATGAAAGCTGGCGCA
TGATGACCACCGATATGGCCAGTGTGCCGGTCTCCGTTATCGGGGAAGAAGTGGCTGATCTCAGCCACCG
CGAAAATGACATCAAAAACGCCATTAACCTGATGTTCTGGGGAATATAAATGTCAGGCTCCCTTATACAC
AGCCAGTCTGCAGGTCGAACTAGTCTCTTGTCATCGTCATCCTTGTAATCACGCTTGTCGTCGTCGTCCT
TGTAGTCACGCTTATCGTCATCGTCTTTATAATCAGATCCGGCTCCCTGAAAATAACTTCGTATAATGTA
TGCTATACGAAGTTATTAAAAATTGCGGTCATAAACTGAAACGTAACATATGATAAGGTATTTTGTGTGC
GGTTTTTTCTATGATGTTTCAAAA
