>Addgene plasmid #66824 | pDD283 | addgene partial sequence | sequence record 130816 | pDD-F 5'-attttcagGACGACGGAAAC-3'
ACCGTATCGAGCTCAAGGTAAGTTTAAACAGTTCGGTACTAACTAACCATACATATTTAAATTTTCAGGG
AATCGACTTCAAGGAGGACGGAAACATCCTCGGACACAAGCTTGAGTACAACTACAACTCCCACAACGTC
TACATCACCGCCGACAAGCAAAAGAACGGAATCAAGGCCAACTTCAAGGTAAGTTTAAACATGATTTTAC
TAACTAACTAATCTGATTTAAATTTTCAGATCCGTCACAACATCGAGGACGGAGGAGTCCAACTCGCCGA
CCACTACCAACAAAACACCCCAATCGGAGACGGACCAGTCCTCCTCCCAGACAACCACTACCTCTCCTAC
CAATCCAAGCTCTTCAAGGACCCAAACGAGAAGCGTGACCACATGGTCCTCCTTGAGTTCCTCACCGCCG
CCGGAATCACCGAGGGAATGAACGAGCTCTACAAGGAGAATCTGTACTTTCAATCCGGAAAGGTAAGTTT
AAAATAACTTCGTATAGCATACATTATACGAAGTTATTTTCAGGGAGAGCAAAAGCTTATCTCCGAGGAG
GACCTCTAAGGATGATCGACGCCAACGTCGTTGAATTTTCAAATTTTAAATACTGAATATTTGTTTTTTT
TCCTATTATTTATTTATTCTCTTTGTGTTTTTTTTCTTGCTTTCTAAAAAATTAATTCAATCCAAATCTA
AACATTTTTTTTTCTCTTTCCGTCTCCCAATTCGTATTCCGCTCCTCTCATCTGAACACAATGTGCAAGT
TTATTTATCTTCTCGCTTTCATTTCATTAGGACGTGGGGGGAATTGGTGGAA
